Addgene plasmid #91459: pHH0103_FYB-1/2
Purpose: Protein expression and purification of human SH3 domain construct FYB-1/2
Depositing lab: Sachdev Sidhu. Depositing organization: University of Toronto. Publication: Comprehensive Analysis of the Human SH3 Domain Family Reveals a Wide Variety of Non-canonical Specificities. Teyra J, Huang H, Jain S, Guan X, Dong A, Liu Y, Tempel W, Min J, Tong Y, Kim PM, Bader GD, Sidhu SS. Structure. 2017 Oct 3;25(10):1598-1610.e3. doi: 10.1016/j.str.2017.07.017. Epub 2017 Sep 7. PubMed 28890361.
Backbone
  Vector backbone: pHH0103
  Vector type: Bacterial Expression
Growth in bacteria
  Bacterial resistance: Ampicillin, 100 μg/mL
  Growth temperature: 37°C
  Growth strain: DH5alpha
  Copy number: Low Copy
Gene/Insert
  Gene/Insert name: FYB-1/2
  Species: H. sapiens (human)
  Insert size (bp): 227
  Entrez Gene: FYB1 (a.k.a. ADAP, FYB, PRO0823, SLAP-130, SLAP130, THC3)
  Cloning method: Restriction Enzyme; 5′ cloning site Sfi1 (unknown if destroyed); 3′ cloning site Not1 (unknown if destroyed)
Terms and licenses: Academic/Nonprofit Terms; Industry Terms: Not Available to Industry
How to cite: pHH0103_FYB-1/2 was a gift from Sachdev Sidhu (Addgene plasmid # 91459 ; http://n2t.net/addgene:91459 ; RRID:Addgene_91459)
