[The description below was written by a language model from this plasmid's Addgene catalogue record and pLannotate feature annotations shown in this document.]
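Description:
pHH0103_FYB-1/2 is a 6.9 kb bacterial expression plasmid built on the pHH0103 backbone for producing and purifying one SH3 domain of the human adaptor protein FYB1 (also known as ADAP or SLAP-130) in E. coli. The "1/2" in the name presumably marks the first of two SH3 domains in the protein, though the record does not say so explicitly. It replicates from a ColE1/pBR322-type origin and is selected with ampicillin through the TEM beta-lactamase gene and its native promoter. The catalogue lists it as low copy. The bom region and an f1 phage origin are also present, the latter interrupting the rop gene, which is detected only as two fragments.

Expression is driven by the strong hybrid tac promoter followed by a lac operator. The plasmid carries its own lacI gene under the up-mutated lacIq promoter, so transcription stays repressed until it is relieved with IPTG or lactose. The open reading frame appears to encode an N-terminal 6xHis tag, Schistosoma japonicum glutathione S-transferase, and then the FYB1 fragment. The insert is listed as 227 bp and was cloned between SfiI and NotI sites. This arrangement gives a His-GST-SH3 fusion that can be captured on either nickel or glutathione resin.

An fd phage terminator lies downstream of the insert, followed by fragments of M13 gene III and small remnants of the tetracycline resistance gene and its promoter. These suggest the backbone derives from a phagemid display vector, and they do not appear to be part of the expressed product. The construct belongs to a set made for a family-wide survey of human SH3 domain binding specificities.
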