Features (pLannotate 1.2.2; 21 found; start..end, strand, type, name):
     44..121     +  promoter       lacIq promoter: lacI (mutant); In the lacIq allele, a single base change in the promoter boosts expression of the lacI gene about 10-fold.
    122..1204    +  CDS            lacI: lac repressor; lacI; The lac repressor binds to the lac operator to inhibit transcription in E. coli. This inhibition can be relieved by adding lactose or isopropyl-β-D-thiogalactopyranoside (IPTG).
   1217..1238    +  protein_bind   CAP binding site: CAP binding activates transcription in the presence of cAMP. E. coli catabolite activator protein
   1257..1274    +  promoter       tet promoter (fragment): E. coli promoter for tetracycline efflux protein gene
   1447..1475    +  promoter       tac promoter: strong E. coli promoter; hybrid between the trp and lac UV5 promoters
   1483..1499    +  protein_bind   lac operator: The lac repressor binds to the lac operator to inhibit transcription in E. coli. This inhibition can be relieved by adding lactose or isopropyl-β-D-thiogalactopyranoside (IPTG). lac repressor encoded by lacI
   1584..1601    +  CDS            6xHis: 6xHis affinity tag
   1617..2270    +  CDS            GST26_SCHJA: Experimental evidence at protein level: Swiss-Prot protein existence level 1. GST isoenzymes appear to play a central role in the parasite detoxification system. Other functions are also suspected including a role in increasing the solubility of haematin in the parasite gut. From Schistosoma japonicum (Blood fluke).
   2367..2543    +  CDS            FYB1 (fragment): FYB1_HUMAN - Also known as FYB, SLAP130. Experimental evidence at protein level: Swiss-Prot protein existence level 1. Acts as an adapter protein of the FYN and LCP2 signaling cascades in T-cells (By similarity). May play a role in linking T-cell signaling to remodeling of the actin cytoskeleton (PubMed:10747096, PubMed:16980616). Modulates the expression of IL2 (By similarity). Involved in platelet activation (By similarity). Prevents the degradation of SKAP1 and SKAP2 (PubMed:15849195). May be involved in high affinity immunoglobulin epsilon receptor signaling in mast cells (By similarity).
   2559..2606    +  terminator     fd terminator (sequence withheld): central terminator from bacteriophage fd (Otsuka and Kunisawa, 1982)
   2611..2823    +  CDS            M13 gene III (fragment) (sequence partly withheld): pIII; III; minor coat protein
   2838..3308    +  CDS            M13 gene III (fragment) (sequence partly withheld): pIII; III; minor coat protein
   3330..3400    +  CDS            TcR (fragment): tetracycline efflux protein; tet; confers resistance to tetracycline
   3642..4022    -  CDS            YPB1_ECOLX: Protein predicted: Swiss-Prot protein existence level 4. From Escherichia coli.
   4039..4190    +  CDS            rop (fragment): Rop protein, which maintains plasmids at low copy number; rop
   4226..4654    -  rep_origin     f1 ori (sequence partly withheld): f1 bacteriophage origin of replication; arrow indicates direction of (+) strand synthesis
   4663..4702    +  CDS            rop (fragment): Rop protein, which maintains plasmids at low copy number; rop
   4804..4944    +  misc_feature   bom: basis of mobility region from pBR322
   5130..5717    -  rep_origin     ori: high-copy-number ColE1/pMB1/pBR322/pUC origin of replication
   5891..6748    -  CDS            bla: BLAT_ECOLX - Experimental evidence at protein level: Swiss-Prot protein existence level 1. TEM-type are the most prevalent beta-lactamases in enterobacteria; they hydrolyze the beta-lactam bond in susceptible beta-lactam antibiotics, thus conferring resistance to penicillins and cephalosporins. TEM-3 and TEM-4 are capable of hydrolyzing cefotaxime and ceftazidime. TEM-5 is capable of hydrolyzing ceftazidime. TEM-6 is capable of hydrolyzing ceftazidime and aztreonam. TEM-8/CAZ-2, TEM- 16/CAZ-7 and TEM-24/CAZ-6 are markedly active against ceftazidime. IRT- 4 shows resistance to beta-lactamase in
   6749..6853    -  promoter       AmpR promoter: bla
>Addgene plasmid #91459 | pHH0103_FYB-1/2 | addgene full sequence | sequence record 192341 | Addgene NGS Result
AAAATAGGCGTATCACGAGGCCCTTTCGTCTTCAAGAATTCCCGACACCATCGAATGGTGCAAAACCTTT
CGCGGTATGGCATGATAGCGCCCGGAAGAGAGTCAATTCAGGGTGGTGAATGTGAAACCAGTAACGTTAT
ACGATGTCGCAGAGTATGCCGGTGTCTCTTATCAGACCGTTTCCCGCGTGGTGAACCAGGCCAGCCACGT
TTCTGCGAAAACGCGGGAAAAAGTGGAAGCGGCGATGGCGGAGCTGAATTACATTCCCAACCGCGTGGCA
CAACAACTGGCGGGCAAACAGTCGTTGCTGATTGGCGTTGCCACCTCCAGTCTGGCCCTGCACGCGCCGT
CGCAAATTGTCGCGGCGATTAAATCTCGCGCCGATCAACTGGGTGCCAGCGTGGTGGTGTCGATGGTAGA
ACGAAGCGGCGTCGAAGCCTGTAAAGCGGCGGTGCACAATCTTCTCGCGCAACGCGTCAGTGGGCTGATC
ATTAACTATCCGCTGGATGACCAGGATGCCATTGCTGTGGAAGCTGCCTGCACTAATGTTCCGGCGTTAT
TTCTTGATGTCTCTGACCAGACACCCATCAACAGTATTATTTTCTCCCATGAAGACGGTACGCGACTGGG
CGTGGAGCATCTGGTCGCATTGGGTCACCAGCAAATCGCGCTGTTAGCGGGCCCATTAAGTTCTGTCTCG
GCGCGTCTGCGTCTGGCTGGCTGGCATAAATATCTCACTCGCAATCAAATTCAGCCGATAGCGGAACGGG
AAGGCGACTGGAGTGCCATGTCCGGTTTTCAACAAACCATGCAAATGCTGAATGAGGGCATCGTTCCCAC
TGCGATGCTGGTTGCCAACGATCAGATGGCGCTGGGCGCAATGCGCGCCATTACCGAGTCCGGGCTGCGC
GTTGGTGCGGATATCTCGGTAGTGGGATACGACGATACCGAAGACAGCTCATGTTATATCCCGCCGTTAA
CCACCATCAAACAGGATTTTCGCCTGCTGGGGCAAACCAGCGTGGACCGCTTGCTGCAACTCTCTCAGGG
CCAGGCGGTGAAGGGCAATCAGCTGTTGCCCGTCTCACTGGTGAAAAGAAAAACCACCCTGGCGCCCAAT
ACGCAAACCGCCTCTCCCCGCGCGTTGGCCGATTCATTAATGCAGCTGGCACGACAGGTTTCCCGACTGG
AAAGCGGGCAGTGAGCGCAACGCAATTAATGTAAGTTAGCTCACTCATTAGGCACAATTCTCATGTTTGA
CAGCTTATCATCGACTGCACGGTGCACCAATGCTTCTGGCGTCAGGCAGCCATCGGAAGCTGTGGTATGG
CTGTGCAGGTCGTAAATCACTGCATAATTCGTGTCGCTCAAGGCGCACTCCCGTTCTGGATAATGTTTTT
TGCGCCGACATCATAACGGTTCTGGCAAATATTCTGAAATGAGCTGTTGACAATTAATCATCGGCTCGTA
TAATGTGTGGAATTGTGAGCGGATAACAATTTCACACAGGAAACAGCCAGTCCGTTTAGGTGTTTTCACG
AGCACTTCACCAACAAGGACCATAGATTATGAAAATCGAAGAACACCATCACCATCACCATTCCAGCGGT
AAGCTTATGTCCCCTATACTAGGTTATTGGAAAATTAAGGGCCTTGTGCAACCCACTCGACTTCTTTTGG
AATATCTTGAAGAAAAATATGAAGAGCATTTGTATGAGCGCGATGAAGGTGATAAATGGCGAAACAAAAA
GTTTGAATTGGGTTTGGAGTTTCCCAATCTTCCTTATTATATTGATGGTGATGTTAAATTAACACAGTCT
ATGGCCATCATACGTTATATAGCTGACAAGCACAACATGTTGGGTGGTTGTCCAAAAGAGCGTGCAGAGA
TTTCAATGCTTGAAGGAGCGGTTTTGGATATTAGATACGGTGTTTCGAGAATTGCATATAGTAAAGACTT
TGAAACTCTCAAAGTTGATTTTCTTAGCAAGCTACCTGAAATGCTGAAAATGTTCGAAGATCGTTTATGT
CATAAAACATATTTAAATGGTGATCATGTAACCCATCCTGACTTCATGTTGTATGACGCTCTTGATGTTG
TTTTATACATGGACCCAATGTGCCTGGATGCGTTCCCAAAATTAGTTTGTTTTAAAAAACGTATTGAAGC
TATCCCACAAATTGATAAGTACTTGAAATCCAGCAAGTATATAGCATGGCCTTTGCAGGGCTGGCAAGCC
ACGTTTGGTGGTGGCGACCATCCTCCAAAATCGGATCTGGAAGTTCTGTTCCAGGGGCCCCTGTCCAGCG
GTCTGGTTCCGCGTGGTTCCGGTACCGCGGCCCAGCCGGCCATGGCCCAGGGCGCGCTGCATCTGGCAAA
AGCCTGCTGTGATGTCAAAGGTGGTAAAAACGAACTGTCCTTCAAACAGGGTGAACAGATTGAAATCATT
CGTATTACCGATAACCCGGAAGGCAAATGGTTAGGTCGTACCGCACGTGGTTCCTACGGTTACATCAAAA
CCACCGCCGTTGAAATTGATTACGCGGCCGCATA
[142 nt withheld, positions 2555-2696]
C
[98 nt withheld, positions 2698-2795]
AGTTTGTACTGGTGACGAAACTCAGTGTCTAGCTAGAGTGGC
[149 nt withheld, positions 2838-2986]
T
[41 nt withheld, positions 2988-3028]
T
[62 nt withheld, positions 3030-3091]
A
[35 nt withheld, positions 3093-3127]
CCTCCCTCAATCGGTTGAATGTCGCCCTTTTGTCTTTGGCGCTGGTAAACCATATGAA
[86 nt withheld, positions 3186-3271]
T
[54 nt withheld, positions 3273-3326]
CTAGCGCCGCCCTATACCTTGTCTGCCTCCCCGCGTTGCGTCGCGGTGCATGGAGCCGGGCCACCTCGAC
CTGAATGGAAGCCGGCGGCACCTCGCTAACGGATTCACCACTCCAAGAATTGGAGCCAATCAATTCTTGC
GGAGAACTGTGAATGCGCAAACCAACCCTTGGCAGAACATATCCATCGCGTCCGCCATCTCCAGCAGCCG
CACGCGGCGCATCTCGGGCAGCGTTGGGTCCTGGCCACGGGTGCGCATGATCGTGCTCCTGTCGTTGAGG
ACCCGGCTAGGCTGGCGGGGTTGCCTTACTGGTTAGCAGAATGAATCACCGATACGCGAGCGAACGTGAA
GCGACTGCTGCTGCAAAACGTCTGCGACCTGAGCAACAACATGAATGGTCTTCGGTTTCCGTGTTTCGTA
AAGTCTGGAAACGCGGAAGTCAGCGCCCTGCACCATTATGTTCCGGATCTGCATCGCAGGATGCTGCTGG
CTACCCTGTGGAACACCTACATCTGTATTAACGAAGCGCTGGCATTGACCCTGAGTGATTTTTCTCTGGT
CCCGCCGCATCCATACCGCCAGTTGTTTACCCTCACAACGTTCCAGTAACCGGGCATGTTCATCATCAGT
AACCCGTATCGTGAGCATCCTCTCTCGTTTCATCGGTATCATTACCCCCATGAACAGAAATCCCCCTTAC
ACGGAGGCATCAGTGACCAAACAGGAAAAAACCGCCCTTAACATGGCCCGCTTTATCAGAAGCCAGACAT
TAACGCTTCTGGAGAAACTCAACGAGCTGGACGCGGATGAACAGGCAGACATCTGTGAATCGCTTCACGA
CCACGCTGATGAGCTTTACCGCAGGATCCGCGAAATTGTAAGCGTTAATATTTTGTTAAAATTCGCGTTA
AATTTTTGTTAAATCAGCTCATTTTTTAACCAATAGGCCGAAATCGGCAAAATCCCTTATAAATCAAAAG
AATAGACCGAGATAGGGT
[37 nt withheld, positions 4325-4361]
AAAGAACGTGGACTCCAACGTCAAAGG
[49 nt withheld, positions 4389-4437]
T
[91 nt withheld, positions 4439-4529]
G
[124 nt withheld, positions 4531-4654]
CGCGGATCCTGCCTCGCGCGTTTCGGTGATGACGGTGAAAACCTCTGACACATGCAGCTCCCGGAGACGG
TCACAGCTTGTCTGTAAGCGGATGCCGGGAGCAGACAAGCCCGTCAGGGCGCGTCAGCGGGTGTTGGCGG
GTGTCGGGGCGCAGCCATGACCCAGTCACGTAGCGATAGCGGAGTGTATACTGGCTTAACTATGCGGCAT
CAGAGCAGATTGTACTGAGAGTGCACCATATGCGGTGTGAAATACCGCACAGATGCGTAAGGAGAAAATA
CCGCATCAGGCGCTCTTCCGCTTCCTCGCTCACTGACTCGCTGCGCTCGGTCGTTCGGCTGCGGCGAGCG
GTATCAGCTCACTCAAAGGCGGTAATACGGTTATCCACAGAATCAGGGGATAACGCAGGAAAGAACATGT
GAGCAAAAGGCCAGCAAAAGGCCAGGAACCGTAAAAAGGCCGCGTTGCTGGCGTTTTTCCATAGGCTCCG
CCCCCCTGACGAGCATCACAAAAATCGACGCTCAAGTCAGAGGTGGCGAAACCCGACAGGACTATAAAGA
TACCAGGGTTTCCCCCTGGAAGCTCCCTCGTGCGCTCTCCTGTTCCGACCCTGCCGCTTACCGGATACCT
GTCCGCCTTTCTCCCTTCGGGAAGCGTGGCGCTTTCTCATAGCTCACGCTGTAGGTATCTCAGTTCGGTG
TAGGTCGTTCGCTCCAAGCTGGGCTGTGTGCACGAACCCCCCGTTCAGCCCGACCGCTGCGCCTTATCCG
GTAACTATCGTCTTGAGTCCAACCCGGTAAGACACGACTTATCGCCACTGGCAGCAGCCACTGGTAACAG
GATTAGCAGAGCGAGGTATGTAGGCGGTGCTACAGAGTTCTTGAAGTGGTGGCCTAACTACGGCTACACT
AGAAGGACAGTATTTGGTATCTGCGCTCTGCTGAAGCCAGTTACCTTCGGAAAAAGAGTTGGTAGCTCTT
GATCCGGCAAACAAACCACCGCTGGTAGCGGTGGTTTTTTTGTTTGCAAGCAGCAGATTACGCGCAGAAA
AAAAGGATCTCAAGAAGATCCTTTGATCTTTTCTACGGGGTCTGACGCTCAGTGGAACGAAAACTCACGT
TAAGGGATTTTGGTCATGAGATTATCAAAAAGGATCTTCACCTAGATCCTTTTAAATTAAAAATGAAGTT
TTAAATCAATCTAAAGTATATATGAGTAAACTTGGTCTGACAGTTACCAATGCTTAATCAGTGAGGCACC
TATCTCAGCGATCTGTCTATTTCGTTCATCCATAGTTGCCTGACTCCCCGTCGTGTAGATAACTACGATA
CGGGAGGGCTTACCATCTGGCCCCAGTGCTGCAATGATACCGCGAGACCCACGCTCACCGGCTCCAGATT
TATCAGCAATAAACCAGCCAGCCGGAAGGGCCGAGCGCAGAAGTGGTCCTGCAACTTTATCCGCCTCCAT
CCAGTCTATTAATTGTTGCCGGGAAGCTAGAGTAAGTAGTTCGCCAGTTAATAGTTTGCGCAACGTTGTT
GCCATTGCTGCAGGCATCGTGGTGTCACGCTCGTCGTTTGGTATGGCTTCATTCAGCTCCGGTTCCCAAC
GATCAAGGCGAGTTACATGATCCCCCATATTGTGCAAAAAAGCGGTTAGCTCCTTCGGTCCTCCGATCGT
TGTCAGAAGTAAGTTGGCCGCAGTGTTATCACTCATGGTTATGGCAGCACTGCATAATTCTCTTACTGTC
ATGCCATCCGTAAGATGCTTTTCTGTGACTGGTGAGTACTCAACCAAGTCATTCTGAGAATAGTGTATGC
GGCGACCGAGTTGCTCTTGCCCGGCGTCAACACGGGATAATACCGCGCCACATAGCAGAACTTTAAAAGT
GCTCATCATTGGAAAACGTTCTTCGGGGCGAAAACTCTCAAGGATCTTACCGCTGTTGAGATCCAGTTCG
ATGTAACCCACTCGTGCACCCAACTGATCTTCAGCATCTTTTACTTTCACCAGCGTTTCTGGGTGAGCAA
AAACAGGAAGGCAAAATGCCGCAAAAAAGGGAATAAGGGCGACACGGAAATGTTGAATACTCATACTCTT
CCTTTTTCAATATTATTGAAGCATTTATCAGGGTTATTGTCTCATGAGCGGATACATATTTGAATGTATT
TAGAAAAATAAACAAATAGGGGTTCCGCGCACATTTCCCCGAAAAGTGCCACCTGACGTCTAAGAAACCA
TTATTATCATGACATTAACCTATA
