>Addgene plasmid #91459 | pHH0103_FYB-1/2 | depositor partial sequence | sequence record 175947 | insert sequence
GGTACCGAATTCGGATCCGCGCGCTGCATCTGGCAAAAGCCTGCTGTGATGTCAAAGGTGGTAAAAACGA
ACTGTCCTTCAAACAGGGTGAACAGATTGAAATCATTCGTATTACCGATAACCCGGAAGGCAAATGGTTA
GGTCGTACCGCACGTGGTTCCTACGGTTACATCAAAACCACCGCCGTTGAAATTGATTACGCGGCCGCTA
GCTAAGTCGACGAGCTC
